>Addgene plasmid #59355 | pBrain-GFP-shTACC3 | depositor full sequence | sequence record 94539 | pBrain-GFP-shTACC3 sequence 5447 bps
TAGTTATTCTGGCGAAAGGGGGATGTGCTGCAAGGCGATTAAGTTGGGTAACGCCAGGGTTTTCCCAGTC
ACGACGTTGTAAAACGACGGCCAGTGAATTGTAATACGACTCACTATAGGGCGAATTGGAGCTCCACCGC
GGTGGCGGCCGCTCTAGAACTAGTGGATCCCCCGGGCTGCAGGAATTCGAACGCTGACGTCATCAACCCG
CTCCAAGGAATCGCGGGCCCAGTGTCACTAGGCGGGAACACCCAGCGCGCGTGCGCCCTGGCAGGAAGAT
GGCTGTGAGGGACAGGGGAGTGGCGCCCTGCAATATTTGCATGTCGCTATGTGTTCTGGGAAATCACCAT
AAACGTGAAATGTCTTTGGATTTGGGAATCTTATAAGTTCTGTATGAGACCACAGATCCCCGTTACCGGA
AGATCGTCTGTTCAAGAGACAGACGATCTTCCGGTAACTTTTTGGAAAAGCTTATCGATACCGTCGACCT
CGAGGGGGGGCCCGGTACCAGCTTTTGTTCCCTTTAGTGAGGGTTAATTTCGAGCTTGGCGTAATCATGG
TCATAGCTGTTTCCTGTGTGAAATTGTTATCCGCTCACAATTCCACACAACATACGAGCCGGAAGCATAA
AGTGTAAAGCCTGGGGTGCCTAATGAGTGAGCTAACTCACATTAATTGCGTTGCGCTCACTGCCCGCTTT
CCAGTCGGGAAACCTGTCGTGCCAGATAGTAATCAATTACGGGGTCATTAGTTCATAGCCCATATATGGA
GTTCCGCGTTACATAACTTACGGTAAATGGCCCGCCTGGCTGACCGCCCAACGACCCCCGCCCATTGACG
TCAATAATGACGTATGTTCCCATAGTAACGCCAATAGGGACTTTCCATTGACGTCAATGGGTGGAGTATT
TACGGTAAACTGCCCACTTGGCAGTACATCAAGTGTATCATATGCCAAGTACGCCCCCTATTGACGTCAA
TGACGGTAAATGGCCCGCCTGGCATTATGCCCAGTACATGACCTTATGGGACTTTCCTACTTGGCAGTAC
ATCTACGTATTAGTCATCGCTATTACCATGGTGATGCGGTTTTGGCAGTACATCAATGGGCGTGGATAGC
GGTTTGACTCACGGGGATTTCCAAGTCTCCACCCCATTGACGTCAATGGGAGTTTGTTTTGGCACCAAAA
TCAACGGGACTTTCCAAAATGTCGTAACAACTCCGCCCCATTGACGCAAATGGGCGGTAGGCGTGTACGG
TGGGAGGTCTATATAAGCAGAGCTGGTTTAGTGAACCGTCAGATCCGCTAGCGCTACCGGTCGCCACCAT
GGTGAGCAAGGGCGAGGAGCTGTTCACCGGGGTGGTGCCCATCCTGGTCGAGCTGGACGGCGACGTAAAC
GGCCACAAGTTCAGCGTGTCCGGCGAGGGCGAGGGCGATGCCACCTACGGCAAGCTGACCCTGAAGTTCA
TCTGCACCACCGGCAAGCTGCCCGTGCCCTGGCCCACCCTCGTGACCACCCTGACCTACGGCGTGCAGTG
CTTCAGCCGCTACCCCGACCACATGAAGCAGCACGACTTCTTCAAGTCCGCCATGCCCGAAGGCTACGTC
CAGGAGCGCACCATCTTCTTCAAGGACGACGGCAACTACAAGACCCGCGCCGAGGTGAAGTTCGAGGGCG
ACACCCTGGTGAACCGCATCGAGCTGAAGGGCATCGACTTCAAGGAGGACGGCAACATCCTGGGGCACAA
GCTGGAGTACAACTACAACAGCCACAACGTCTATATCATGGCCGACAAGCAGAAGAACGGCATCAAGGTG
AACTTCAAGATCCGCCACAACATCGAGGACGGCAGCGTGCAGCTCGCCGACCACTACCAGCAGAACACCC
CCATCGGCGACGGCCCCGTGCTGCTGCCCGACAACCACTACCTGAGCACCCAGTCCGCCCTGAGCAAAGA
CCCCAACGAGAAGCGCGATCACATGGTCCTGCTGGAGTTCGTGACCGCCGCCGGGATCACTCTCGGCATG
GACGAGCTGTACAAGTCCGGACTCAGATCTCGAGCTCAAGCTTCGAATTCTGCAGTCGACGGTACCGCGG
GCCCGGGATCCACCGGATCTAGATAACTGATCATAATCAGCCATACCACATTTGTAGAGGTTTTACTTGC
TTTAAAAAACCTCCCACACCTCCCCCTGAACCTGAAACATAAAATGAATGCAATTGTTGTTGTTAACTTG
TTTATTGCAGCTTATAATGGTTACAAATAAAGCAATAGCATCACAAATTTCACAAATAAAGCATTTTTTT
CACTGCATTCTAGTTGTGGTTTGTCCAAACTCATCAATGTATCTTAACGCGTAAATTGTAAGCGTTAATA
TTTTGTTAAAATTCGCGTTAAATTTTTGTTAAATCAGCTCATTTTTTAACCAATAGGCCGAAATCGGCAA
AATCCCTTATAAATCAAAAGAATAGACCGAGATAGGGT
[37 nt withheld, positions 2489-2525]
AAAGAACGTGGACTCCAACGTCAAAGG
[49 nt withheld, positions 2553-2601]
T
[91 nt withheld, positions 2603-2693]
G
[124 nt withheld, positions 2695-2818]
CAGGTGGCACTTTTCGGGGAAATGTGCGCGGAACCCCTATTTGTTTATTTTTCTAAATACATTCAAATAT
GTATCCGCTCATGAGACAATAACCCTGATAAATGCTTCAATAATATTGAAAAAGGAAGAGTCCTGAGGCG
GAAAGAACCAGCTGTGGAATGTGTGTCAGTTAGGGTGTGGAAAGTCCCCAGGCTCCCCAGCAGGCAGAAG
TATGCAAAGCATGCATCTCAATTAGTCAGCAACCAGGTGTGGAAAGTCCCCAGGCTCCCCAGCAGGCAGA
AGTATGCAAAGCATGCATCTCAATTAGTCAGCAACCATAGTCCCGCCCCTAACTCCGCCCATCCCGCCCC
TAACTCCGCCCAGTTCCGCCCATTCTCCGCCCCATGGCTGACTAATTTTTTTTATTTATGCAGAGGCCGA
GGCCGCCTCGGCCTCTGAGCTATTCCAGAAGTAGTGAGGAGGCTTTTTTGGAGGCCTAGGCTTTTGCAAA
GATCGATCAAGAGACAGGATGAGGATCGTTTCGCATGATTGAACAAGATGGATTGCACGCAGGTTCTCCG
GCCGCTTGGGTGGAGAGGCTATTCGGCTATGACTGGGCACAACAGACAATCGGCTGCTCTGATGCCGCCG
TGTTCCGGCTGTCAGCGCAGGGGCGCCCGGTTCTTTTTGTCAAGACCGACCTGTCCGGTGCCCTGAATGA
ACTGCAAGACGAGGCAGCGCGGCTATCGTGGCTGGCCACGACGGGCGTTCCTTGCGCAGCTGTGCTCGAC
GTTGTCACTGAAGCGGGAAGGGACTGGCTGCTATTGGGCGAAGTGCCGGGGCAGGATCTCCTGTCATCTC
ACCTTGCTCCTGCCGAGAAAGTATCCATCATGGCTGATGCAATGCGGCGGCTGCATACGCTTGATCCGGC
TACCTGCCCATTCGACCACCAAGCGAAACATCGCATCGAGCGAGCACGTACTCGGATGGAAGCCGGTCTT
GTCGATCAGGATGATCTGGACGAAGAGCATCAGGGGCTCGCGCCAGCCGAACTGTTCGCCAGGCTCAAGG
CGAGCATGCCCGACGGCGAGGATCTCGTCGTGACCCATGGCGATGCCTGCTTGCCGAATATCATGGTGGA
AAATGGCCGCTTTTCTGGATTCATCGACTGTGGCCGGCTGGGTGTGGCGGACCGCTATCAGGACATAGCG
TTGGCTACCCGTGATATTGCTGAAGAGCTTGGCGGCGAATGGGCTGACCGCTTCCTCGTGCTTTACGGTA
TCGCCGCTCCCGATTCGCAGCGCATCGCCTTCTATCGCCTTCTTGACGAGTTCTTCTGAGCGGGACTCTG
GGGTTCGAAATGACCGACCAAGCGACGCCCAACCTGCCATCACGAGATTTCGATTCCACCGCCGCCTTCT
ATGAAAGGTTGGGCTTCGGAATCGTTTTCCGGGACGCCGGCTGGATGATCCTCCAGCGCGGGGATCTCAT
GCTGGAGTTCTTCGCCCACCCTAGGGGGAGGCTAACTGAAACACGGAAGGAGACAATACCGGAAGGAACC
CGCGCTATGACGGCAATAAAAAGACAGAATAAAACGCACGGTGTTGGGTCGTTTGTTCATAAACGCGGGG
TTCGGTCCCAGGGCTGGCACTCTGTCGATACCCCACCGAGACCCCATTGGGGCCAATACGCCCGCGTTTC
TTCCTTTTCCCCACCCCACCCCCCAAGTTCGGGTGAAGGCCCAGGGCTCGCAGCCAACGTCGGGGCGGCA
GGCCCTGCCATAGCCTCAGGTTACTCATATATACTTTAGATTGATTTAAAACTTCATTTTTAATTTAAAA
GGATCTAGGTGAAGATCCTTTTTGATAATCTCATGACCAAAATCCCTTAACGTGAGTTTTCGTTCCACTG
AGCGTCAGACCCCGTAGAAAAGATCAAAGGATCTTCTTGAGATCCTTTTTTTCTGCGCGTAATCTGCTGC
TTGCAAACAAAAAAACCACCGCTACCAGCGGTGGTTTGTTTGCCGGATCAAGAGCTACCAACTCTTTTTC
CGAAGGTAACTGGCTTCAGCAGAGCGCAGATACCAAATACTGTCCTTCTAGTGTAGCCGTAGTTAGGCCA
CCACTTCAAGAACTCTGTAGCACCGCCTACATACCTCGCTCTGCTAATCCTGTTACCAGTGGCTGCTGCC
AGTGGCGATAAGTCGTGTCTTACCGGGTTGGACTCAAGACGATAGTTACCGGATAAGGCGCAGCGGTCGG
GCTGAACGGGGGGTTCGTGCACACAGCCCAGCTTGGAGCGAACGACCTACACCGAACTGAGATACCTACA
GCGTGAGCTATGAGAAAGCGCCACGCTTCCCGAAGGGAGAAAGGCGGACAGGTATCCGGTAAGCGGCAGG
GTCGGAACAGGAGAGCGCACGAGGGAGCTTCCAGGGGGAAACGCCTGGTATCTTTATAGTCCTGTCGGGT
TTCGCCACCTCTGACTTGAGCGTCGATTTTTGTGATGCTCGTCAGGGGGGCGGAGCCTATGGAAAAACGC
CAGCAACGCGGCCTTTTTACGGTTCCTGGCCTTTTGCTGGCCTTTTGCTCACATGTTCTTTCCTGCGTTA
TCCCCTGATTCTGTGGATAACCGTATTACCGCCATGCAT
Features (pLannotate 1.2.2; 24 found; start..end, strand, type, name):
      9..99      -  CDS            lacZα (fragment): LacZα fragment of β-galactosidase; lacZ fragment
    102..120     +  promoter       T7 promoter: promoter for bacteriophage T7 RNA polymerase
    129..190     +  misc_feature   MCS (fragment): pBluescript multiple cloning site
    189..403     +  promoter       H1 promoter: human H1 RNA promoter
    468..509     +  misc_feature   MCS (fragment): pBluescript multiple cloning site
    521..539     -  promoter       T3 promoter: promoter for bacteriophage T3 RNA polymerase
    584..600     -  protein_bind   lac operator: The lac repressor binds to the lac operator to inhibit transcription in E. coli. This inhibition can be relieved by adding lactose or isopropyl-β-D-thiogalactopyranoside (IPTG). lac repressor encoded by lacI
    608..638     -  promoter       lac promoter: promoter for the E. coli lac operon
    653..674     -  protein_bind   CAP binding site: CAP binding activates transcription in the presence of cAMP. E. coli catabolite activator protein
    687..725     -  CDS            lacI (fragment): lac repressor; lacI; The lac repressor binds to the lac operator to inhibit transcription in E. coli. This inhibition can be relieved by adding lactose or isopropyl-β-D-thiogalactopyranoside (IPTG).
    777..1080    +  enhancer       CMV enhancer: human cytomegalovirus immediate early enhancer
   1081..1284    +  promoter       CMV promoter: human cytomegalovirus (CMV) immediate early promoter
   1329..2045    +  CDS            EGFP: EGFP is a basic (constitutively fluorescent) green fluorescent protein published in 1996, derived from Aequorea victoria. It is reported to be a rapidly-maturing weak dimer with moderate acid sensitivity.
   2046..2111    +  misc_feature   MCS: multiple cloning site
   2128..2212    +  CDS            large T antigen (fragment): large T antigen from SV40 (simian virus 40)
   2235..2356    +  polyA_signal   SV40 poly(A) signal: SV40 polyadenylation signal
   2390..2818    -  rep_origin     f1 ori (sequence partly withheld): f1 bacteriophage origin of replication; arrow indicates direction of (+) strand synthesis
   2845..2949    +  promoter       AmpR promoter: bla
   2951..3308    +  promoter       SV40 promoter: SV40 enhancer and early promoter
   3343..4137    +  CDS            NeoR/KanR: aminoglycoside phosphotransferase from Tn5; aph(3')-II (or nptII); confers resistance to neomycin, kanamycin, and G418 (Geneticin®)
   4158..4310    +  CDS            ble (fragment): BLE_KLEPN - Experimental evidence at protein level: Swiss-Prot protein existence level 1. Binding protein with a strong affinity to the bleomycin family of antibiotics. Binds to CL990; an antimitotic-antibiotic compound. From Klebsiella pneumoniae.
   4369..4416    +  polyA_signal   HSV TK poly(A) signal: herpes simplex virus thymidine kinase polyadenylation signal (Cole and Stacy, 1985)
   4507..4523    -  polyA_signal   bGH poly(A) signal (fragment): bovine growth hormone polyadenylation signal
   4745..5333    +  rep_origin     ori: high-copy-number ColE1/pMB1/pBR322/pUC origin of replication
