[The description below was written by a language model from this plasmid's Addgene catalogue record and pLannotate feature annotations shown in this document.]
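Description:
pBrain-GFP-shTACC3 is a 5,447 bp mammalian expression and RNAi plasmid built on the pBrain backbone. It is designed to deplete human TACC3 by short hairpin RNA while marking transfected cells with green fluorescence from the same plasmid. It replicates in E. coli from a high-copy ColE1/pUC-type origin and also carries an f1 phage origin. A single NeoR/KanR (Tn5 aminoglycoside phosphotransferase) gene serves both hosts. A bacterial bla-type promoter drives it for kanamycin selection in bacteria, and the SV40 enhancer/early promoter drives it for G418 selection in mammalian cells, with an HSV TK polyadenylation signal downstream.

The plasmid has two independent mammalian transcription units. The human H1 RNA promoter, a Pol III promoter commonly used for small hairpin transcripts, sits within a block of pBluescript-derived sequence: multiple cloning site fragments, T7 and T3 promoters, and lac promoter/operator and lacZα remnants. The unannotated gap just downstream of H1 is the likely location of the TACC3 hairpin, although the feature table does not mark it. The second unit is a Pol II cassette in which the CMV immediate-early enhancer and promoter drive EGFP, followed by a multiple cloning site and the SV40 poly(A) signal. This layout resembles a C-terminal fusion-style EGFP vector, so the site after EGFP could in principle accept a coding sequence, though here EGFP is expressed alone.

Because knockdown and reporter are coupled, GFP-positive cells can be identified as those receiving the shRNA. The associated work concerned the TACC3/ch-TOG/clathrin complex and kinetochore fibre stabilisation in mitosis.
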