Addgene plasmid #59355: pBrain-GFP-shTACC3
Purpose: Knocks down TACC3 in mammalian cells via shRNA and co-expresses GFP.
Depositing lab: Stephen Royle. Depositing organization: University of Liverpool. Publication: A TACC3/ch-TOG/clathrin complex stabilises kinetochore fibres by inter-microtubule bridging. Booth DG, Hood FE, Prior IA, Royle SJ. EMBO J. 2011 Mar 2;30(5):906-19. doi: 10.1038/emboj.2011.15. Epub 2011 Feb 4. PubMed 21297582.
Backbone
  Vector backbone: pBrain
  Backbone manufacturer: Stephen J Royle
  Backbone size w/o insert (bp): 4733
  Total vector size (bp): 5447
  Modifications to backbone: Inclusion of shRNA to knock down TACC3.
  Vector type: Mammalian Expression, RNAi
  Selectable markers: Neomycin (select with G418)
Growth in bacteria
  Bacterial resistance: Kanamycin, 50 μg/mL
  Growth temperature: 37°C
  Growth strain: XL10 Gold
  Copy number: Unknown
Gene/Insert
  Gene/Insert name: EGFP
  gRNA/shRNA sequence: shTACC3 - GTTACCGGAAGATCGTCTG
  Species: H. sapiens (human); A. victoria (Jellyfish)
  Cloning method: Restriction Enzyme; 5′ cloning site - (unknown if destroyed); 3′ cloning site - (unknown if destroyed)
  Sequencing primers: 5′ -; 3′ -
Resource information
  A portion of this plasmid was derived from a plasmid made by: shRNA sequence as referenced in Gergely, 2003.
Terms and licenses: Academic/Nonprofit Terms; Industry Terms: Not Available to Industry
How to cite: pBrain-GFP-shTACC3 was a gift from Stephen Royle (Addgene plasmid # 59355 ; http://n2t.net/addgene:59355 ; RRID:Addgene_59355)
