>Addgene plasmid #59355 | pBrain-GFP-shTACC3 | addgene partial sequence | sequence record 97411 | CMV-F 5'-CGCAAATGGGCGGTAGGCGTG-3'
GTGAACCGTCAGATCCGCTAGCGCTACCGGTCGCCACCATGGTGAGCAAGGGCGAGGAGCTGTTCACCGG
GGTGGTGCCCATCCTGGTCGAGCTGGACGGCGACGTAAACGGCCACAAGTTCAGCGTGTCCGGCGAGGGC
GAGGGCGATGCCACCTACGGCAAGCTGACCCTGAAGTTCATCTGCACCACCGGCAAGCTGCCCGTGCCCT
GGCCCACCCTCGTGACCACCCTGACCTACGGCGTGCAGTGCTTCAGCCGCTACCCCGACCACATGAAGCA
GCACGACTTCTTCAAGTCCGCCATGCCCGAAGGCTACGTCCAGGAGCGCACCATCTTCTTCAAGGACGAC
GGCAACTACAAGACCCGCGCCGAGGTGAAGTTCGAGGGCGACACCCTGGTGAACCGCATCGAGCTGAAGG
GCATCGACTTCAAGGAGGACGGCAACATCCTGGGGCACAAGCTGGAGTACAACTACAACAGCCACAACGT
CTATATCATGGCCGACAAGCAGAAGAACGGCATCAAGGTGAACTTCAAGATCCGCCACAACATCGAGGAC
GGCAGCGTGCAGCTCGCCGACCACTACCAGCAGAACACCCCCATCGGCGACGGCCCCGTGCTGCTGCCCG
ACAACCACTACCTGAGCACCCAGTCCGCCCTGAGCAAAGACCCCAACGAGAAGCGCGATCACATGGTCCT
GCTGGAGTTCGTGACCGCCGCCGGGATCACTCTCGGCATGGACGAGCTGTACAAGTCCGGACTCAGATCT
CGAGCTCAAGCTTCGAATTCTGCAGTCGACGGTACCGCGGGCCCGGGATCCACCGGATCTAGATAACTGA
TCATAATCAGCCATACCACATTTGTAGAGGTT
