>Addgene plasmid #59355 | pBrain-GFP-shTACC3 | addgene partial sequence | sequence record 97435 | M13pUC-Fwd 5'-CCCAGTCACGACGTTGTAAAACG-3'
CGACTCACTATAGGGCGAATTGGAGCTCCACCGCGGTGGCGGCCGCTCTAGAACTAGTGGATCCCCCGGG
CTGCAGGAATTCGAACGCTGACGTCATCAACCCGCTCCAAGGAATCGCGGGCCCAGTGTCACTAGGCGGG
AACACCCAGCGCGCGTGCGCCCTGGCAGGAAGATGGCTGTGAGGGACAGGGGAGTGGCGCCCTGCAATAT
TTGCATGTCGCTATGTGTTCTGGGAAATCACCATAAACGTGAAATGTCTTTGGATTTGGGAATCTTATAA
GTTCTGTATGAGACCACAGATCCCCGTTACCGGAAG
