>Addgene plasmid #59355 | pBrain-GFP-shTACC3 | addgene partial sequence | sequence record 98214 | M13pUC-Fwd 5'-CCCAGTCACGACGTTGTAAAACG-3'
GACTCACTATAGGGCGAATTGGAGCTCCACCGCGGTGGCGGCCGCTCTAGAACTAGTGGATCCCCCGGGC
TGCAGGAATTCGAACGCTGACGTCATCAACCCGCTCCAAGGAATCGCGGGCCCAGTGTCACTAGGCGGGA
ACACCCAGCGCGCGTGCGCCCTGGCAGGAAGATGGCTGTGAGGGACAGGGGAGTGGCGCCCTGCAATATT
TGCATGTCGCTATGTGTTCTGGGAAATCACCATAAACGTGAAATGTCTTTGGATTTGGGAATCTTATAAG
TTCTGTATGAGACCACAGATCCCCGTTACCGGAAGATCGTCTGTTCAAGAGACAGACGATCTTCCGGTAA
CTTTTTGGAAAAGCTTATCGATACCGTCGACCTCGAGGGGGGGCCCGGTACCAGCTTTTGTTCCCTTTAG
TGAGGGTTAATTTCGAGCTTGGCGTAATCATGGTCATAGCTGTTTCCTGTGTGAAATTGTTATCCGCTCA
CAATTCCACACAACATACGAGCCGGAAGCATAAAGTGTAAAGCCTGGGGTGCCTAATGAGTGAGCTAACT
CACATTAATTGCGTTGCGCTCACTGCCCGCTTTCCAGTCGGGAAACCTGTCGTGCCAGATAGTAATCAAT
TACGGGGTCATTAGTTCATAGCCCATATATGGAGTTCCGCGTTACATAACTTACGGTAAATGGCCCGCCT
GGCTGACCGCCCAACGACCCCCGCCCATTGACGTCAATAATGACGTATGTTC
